>Addgene plasmid #230411 | AiP11454 - pAAV-AiE0075h-minBG-SYFP2-WPRE3-BGHpA (Alias: CN1454) | addgene full sequence | sequence record 474051 | Addgene NGS Result
CCTGCAGGCAGCTGCGCGCTCGCTCGCTCACTGAGGCCGCCCGGGCGTCGGGCGACCTTTGGTCGCCCGG
CCTCAGTGAGCGAGCGAGCGCGCAGAGAGGGAGTGGCCAACTCCATCACTAGGGGTTCCTGCGGCCGCAC
GCGTGGTGAGGAACAGAACAAAACAGAAGAAGCAGGTTCACTTGGGACGCCGGGAACACCCCGGGCTTGC
GCCCCTGCGCCTCCCCGCTGGCGGCCCCGCCAACTTCCCGGGGTGTCCCCTCCCTACCTTCTCTTCACCG
CCCTGGCGCCTGGCCTGCGCGAGGTCGGGACTCGCGGGACCTCCGCCTACCCCAGAAGCGGCTGTCTAAA
GCGGGGGTGGGGGGGCGCCCCCTCCTGTCTGGTTTTCCCTTCCAGTTGCCGGGAGAGGACTAGGCAGCCG
GGAGCCGGGCCGTGCACCCGCTGTGGCGCGCTGGCACCTCGGCCTCCGCAAACAGATTGCTCGCCCTCCT
CGGGGAAAGCTAGGAAAACAGTGCTAAGCCTCGCAAGCTGCCGCCCATTAATGCCTCTTAGCTTGCAAGA
TGGGTTACTAGCTCTGAGCACGGCCCTCCCCTCGGGGCTTCTTACATTCTCCTCCCCCTCGCCCCTTCTG
TCTCCCTCCTTCTCCACGCCGCGGTACTCTCGCCTTCGCCCTCATTCTCTCCCTCCACCTACTACCTCTT
CCTTTTGTTTTCCGTTCTCCTGAATTTCCCTTTCTTTCTTTTTCGAGCTCGGGCTGGGCATAAAAGTCAG
GGCAGAGCCATCTATTGCTTACATTTGCTTCTGGGATCCAGATCTTTCGAAGCTAGCGCTACCGGTCGCC
ACCATGGTGAGCAAGGGCGAGGAGCTGTTCACCGGGGTGGTGCCCATCCTGGTCGAGCTGGACGGCGACG
TAAACGGCCACAAGTTCAGCGTGTCCGGCGAGGGCGAGGGCGATGCCACCTACGGCAAGCTGACCCTGAA
GCTGATCTGCACCACCGGCAAGCTGCCCGTGCCCTGGCCCACCCTCGTGACCACCCTGGGCTACGGCGTG
CAGTGCTTCGCCCGCTACCCCGACCACATGAAGCAGCACGACTTCTTCAAGTCCGCCATGCCCGAAGGCT
ACGTCCAGGAGCGCACCATCTTCTTCAAGGACGACGGCAACTACAAGACCCGCGCCGAGGTGAAGTTCGA
GGGCGACACCCTGGTGAACCGCATCGAGCTGAAGGGCATCGACTTCAAGGAGGACGGCAACATCCTGGGG
CACAAGCTGGAGTACAACTACAACAGCCACAACGTCTATATCACCGCCGACAAGCAGAAGAACGGCATCA
AGGCCAACTTCAAGATCCGCCACAACATCGAGGACGGCGGCGTGCAGCTCGCCGACCACTACCAGCAGAA
CACCCCCATCGGCGACGGCCCCGTGCTGCTGCCCGACAACCACTACCTGAGCTACCAGTCCAAGCTGAGC
AAAGACCCCAACGAGAAGCGCGATCACATGGTCCTGCTGGAGTTCGTGACCGCCGCCGGGATCACTCTCG
GCATGGACGAGCTGTACAAGTAAGTCGACGGCGCGCCGCGGCCGCGAATTCGATATCATAATCAACCTCT
GGATTACAAAATTTGTGAAAGATTGACTGGTATTCTTAACTATGTTGCTCCTTTTACGCTATGTGGATAC
GCTGCTTTAATGCCTTTGTATCATGCTATTGCTTCCCGTATGGCTTTCATTTTCTCCTCCTTGTATAAAT
CCTGGTTAGTTCTTGCCACGGCGGAACTCATCGCCGCCTGCCTTGCCCGCTGCTGGACAGGGGCTCGGCT
GTTGGGCACTGACAATTCCGTGGCTCGAGAGATCTTCGACTGTGCCTTCTAGTTGCCAGCCATCTGTTGT
TTGCCCCTCCCCCGTGCCTTCCTTGACCCTGGAAGGTGCCACTCCCACTGTCCTTTCCTAATAAAATGAG
GAAATTGCATCGCATTGTCTGAGTAGGTGTCATTCTATTCTGGGGGGTGGGGTGGGGCAGGACAGCAAGG
GGGAGGATTGGGAAGACAATAGCAGGCATGAGATCTCACGTGCGGACCGAGCGGCCGCAGGAACCCCTAG
TGATGGAGTTGGCCACTCCCTCTCTGCGCGCTCGCTCGCTCACTGAGGCCGGGCGACCAAAGGTCGCCCG
ACGCCCGGGCTTTGCCCGGGCGGCCTCAGTGAGCGAGCGAGCGCGCAGCTGCCTGCAGGGGCGCCTGATG
CGGTATTTTCTCCTTACGCATCTGTGCGGTATTTCACACCGCATA
[95 nt withheld, positions 2286-2380]
T
[46 nt withheld, positions 2382-2427]
C
[141 nt withheld, positions 2429-2569]
CCTTTGACGTTGGAGTCCACGTTCTTT
[37 nt withheld, positions 2597-2633]
ACTCTATCTCGGGCTATTCTTTTGATTTATAAGGGATTTTGCCGATTTCGGTCTATTGGTTAAAAAATGA
GCTGATTTAACAAAAATTTAACGCGAATTTTAACAAAATATTAACGTTTACAATTTTATGGTGCACTCTC
AGTACAATCTGCTCTGATGCCGCATAGTTAAGCCAGCCCCGACACCCGCCAACACCCGCTGACGCGCCCT
GACGGGCTTGTCTGCTCCCGGCATCCGCTTACAGACAAGCTGTGACCGTCTCCGGGAGCTGCATGTGTCA
GAGGTTTTCACCGTCATCACCGAAACGCGCGAGACGAAAGGGCCTCGTGATACGCCTATTTTTATAGGTT
AATGTCATGATAATAATGGTTTCTTAGACGTCAGGTGGCACTTTTCGGGGAAATGTGCGCGGAACCCCTA
TTTGTTTATTTTTCTAAATACATTCAAATATGTATCCGCTCATGAGACAATAACCCTGATAAATGCTTCA
ATAATATTGAAAAAGGAAGAGTATGAGTATTCAACATTTCCGTGTCGCCCTTATTCCCTTTTTTGCGGCA
TTTTGCCTTCCTGTTTTTGCTCACCCAGAAACGCTGGTGAAAGTAAAAGATGCTGAAGATCAGTTGGGTG
CACGAGTGGGTTACATCGAACTGGATCTCAACAGCGGTAAGATCCTTGAGAGTTTTCGCCCCGAAGAACG
TTTTCCAATGATGAGCACTTTTAAAGTTCTGCTATGTGGCGCGGTATTATCCCGTATTGACGCCGGGCAA
GAGCAACTCGGTCGCCGCATACACTATTCTCAGAATGACTTGGTTGAGTACTCACCAGTCACAGAAAAGC
ATCTTACGGATGGCATGACAGTAAGAGAATTATGCAGTGCTGCCATAACCATGAGTGATAACACTGCGGC
CAACTTACTTCTGACAACGATCGGAGGACCGAAGGAGCTAACCGCTTTTTTGCACAACATGGGGGATCAT
GTAACTCGCCTTGATCGTTGGGAACCGGAGCTGAATGAAGCCATACCAAACGACGAGCGTGACACCACGA
TGCCTGTAGCAATGGCAACAACGTTGCGCAAACTATTAACTGGCGAACTACTTACTCTAGCTTCCCGGCA
ACAATTAATAGACTGGATGGAGGCGGATAAAGTTGCAGGACCACTTCTGCGCTCGGCCCTTCCGGCTGGC
TGGTTTATTGCTGATAAATCTGGAGCCGGTGAGCGTGGGTCTCGCGGTATCATTGCAGCACTGGGGCCAG
ATGGTAAGCCCTCCCGTATCGTAGTTATCTACACGACGGGGAGTCAGGCAACTATGGATGAACGAAATAG
ACAGATCGCTGAGATAGGTGCCTCACTGATTAAGCATTGGTAACTGTCAGACCAAGTTTACTCATATATA
CTTTAGATTGATTTAAAACTTCATTTTTAATTTAAAAGGATCTAGGTGAAGATCCTTTTTGATAATCTCA
TGACCAAAATCCCTTAACGTGAGTTTTCGTTCCACTGAGCGTCAGACCCCGTAGAAAAGATCAAAGGATC
TTCTTGAGATCCTTTTTTTCTGCGCGTAATCTGCTGCTTGCAAACAAAAAAACCACCGCTACCAGCGGTG
GTTTGTTTGCCGGATCAAGAGCTACCAACTCTTTTTCCGAAGGTAACTGGCTTCAGCAGAGCGCAGATAC
CAAATACTGTTCTTCTAGTGTAGCCGTAGTTAGGCCACCACTTCAAGAACTCTGTAGCACCGCCTACATA
CCTCGCTCTGCTAATCCTGTTACCAGTGGCTGCTGCCAGTGGCGATAAGTCGTGTCTTACCGGGTTGGAC
TCAAGACGATAGTTACCGGATAAGGCGCAGCGGTCGGGCTGAACGGGGGGTTCGTGCACACAGCCCAGCT
TGGAGCGAACGACCTACACCGAACTGAGATACCTACAGCGTGAGCTATGAGAAAGCGCCACGCTTCCCGA
AGGGAGAAAGGCGGACAGGTATCCGGTAAGCGGCAGGGTCGGAACAGGAGAGCGCACGAGGGAGCTTCCA
GGGGGAAACGCCTGGTATCTTTATAGTCCTGTCGGGTTTCGCCACCTCTGACTTGAGCGTCGATTTTTGT
GATGCTCGTCAGGGGGGCGGAGCCTATGGAAAAACGCCAGCAACGCGGCCTTTTTACGGTTCCTGGCCTT
TTGCTGGCCTTTTGCTCACATGT
Features (pLannotate 1.2.2; 14 found; start..end, strand, type, name):
     12..39      +  repeat_region  AAV2 ITR (fragment): inverted terminal repeat of adeno-associated virus serotype 2 inverted
     68..95      +  repeat_region  AAV2 ITR (fragment): inverted terminal repeat of adeno-associated virus serotype 2 inverted
    844..1560    +  CDS            SYFP2: SYFP2 is a basic (constitutively fluorescent) yellow fluorescent protein published in 2006, derived from Aequorea victoria. It is reported to be a very rapidly-maturing monomer with moderate acid sensitivity.
   1600..1757    +  misc_feature   WPRE (fragment): woodchuck hepatitis virus posttranscriptional regulatory element
   1763..1843    +  misc_feature   WPRE (fragment): woodchuck hepatitis virus posttranscriptional regulatory element
   1860..1971    +  polyA_signal   bGH poly(A) signal: bovine growth hormone polyadenylation signal
   2089..2229    +  repeat_region  AAV2 ITR: inverted terminal repeat of adeno-associated virus serotype 2 inverted
   2234..2285    -  misc_feature   bom (fragment): basis of mobility region from pBR322
   2304..2759    +  rep_origin     f1 ori (sequence partly withheld): f1 bacteriophage origin of replication; arrow indicates direction of (+) strand synthesis
   2760..2809    -  misc_feature   bom (fragment): basis of mobility region from pBR322
   2911..2946    -  CDS            rop (fragment): Rop protein, which maintains plasmids at low copy number; rop
   3041..3145    +  promoter       AmpR promoter: bla
   3146..4006    +  CDS            AmpR: β-lactamase; bla; confers resistance to ampicillin, carbenicillin, and related antibiotics
   4177..4765    +  rep_origin     ori: high-copy-number ColE1/pMB1/pBR322/pUC origin of replication
