[The description below was written by a language model from this plasmid's Addgene catalogue record and pLannotate feature annotations shown in this document.]
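Description:
AiP11454 - pAAV-AiE0075h-minBG-SYFP2-WPRE3-BGHpA (alias CN1454) is a 4.8 kb AAV transfer plasmid built on a pAAV2 backbone, intended for packaging a reporter genome into recombinant adeno-associated virus for delivery to brain tissue. In bacteria it is maintained through a high-copy ColE1/pUC-type origin and selected with ampicillin via the bla gene and its own promoter. An f1 phage origin and small remnants of pBR322 bom and rop sequences are also present in the backbone. The expression cassette is flanked by AAV2 inverted terminal repeats, which provide the cis signals for genome replication and encapsidation. The annotation detects a full-length ITR downstream of the cassette but only short ITR fragments at the upstream end, which may reflect the difficulty of sequencing and annotating these hairpin repeats.

The payload is an enhancer-driven fluorescent reporter. According to the name and catalogue fields, the AiE0075h enhancer sits upstream of a minimal beta-globin promoter (minBG). Neither element is called by the automated annotation, but both presumably occupy the unannotated interval between the left ITR and the coding sequence. A minimal promoter of this kind has little activity on its own, so expression depends on the enhancer, which is meant to restrict it to particular brain cell populations. The record does not say which populations AiE0075h targets. The reporter is SYFP2, a rapidly maturing monomeric yellow fluorescent protein derived from Aequorea victoria. It is followed by WPRE3, a shortened woodchuck hepatitis virus posttranscriptional element (annotated as two WPRE fragments) that boosts transcript expression while saving packaging space, and by the bovine growth hormone polyadenylation signal. The construct belongs to a collection of enhancer AAVs developed for genetic access to cortical cell types, where it serves to label enhancer-defined cells and assess the enhancer's specificity.
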