Addgene plasmid #230411: AiP11454 - pAAV-AiE0075h-minBG-SYFP2-WPRE3-BGHpA (Alias: CN1454)
Purpose: AiE0075h is an enhancer sequence, designed to drive AAV-mediated transgene expression in specific populations of brain cells
Depositing lab: Allen Institute for Brain Science & Jonathan Ting. Depositing organization: Allen Institute. Publication: A suite of enhancer AAVs and transgenic mouse lines for genetic access to cortical cell types. Ben-Simon Y, Hooper M, Narayan S, Daigle TL, Dwivedi D, Way SW, Oster A, Stafford DA, Mich JK, Taormina MJ, Martinez RA, Opitz-Araya X, Roth JR, Alexander JR, Allen S, Amster A, Arbuckle J, Ayala A, Baker PM, Bakken TE, Barcelli T, Barta S, Bendrick J, Bertagnolli D, Bielstein C, Bishwakarma P, Bowlus J, Boyer G, Brouner K, Casian B, Casper T, Chakka AB, Chakrabarty R, Chance RK, Chavan S, Clark M, Colbert K, Collman F, Daniel S, Departee M, DiValentin P, Donadio N, Dotson N, Egdorf T, Fliss T, Gabitto M, Garcia J, Gary A, Gasperini M, Gloe J, Goldy J, Gore BB, Graybuck L, Greisman N, Haeseleer F, Halterman C, Haradon Z, Hastings SD, Helback O, Ho W, Hockemeyer D, Huang C, Huff S, Hunker A, Johansen N, Jones D, Juneau Z, Kalmbach B, Kannan M, Khem S, Kussick E, Kutsal R, Larsen R, Lee C, Lee AY, Leibly M, Lenz GH, Li S, Liang E, Lusk N, Madigan Z, Malloy J, Malone J, McCue R, Melchor J, Mollenkopf T, Moosman S, Morin E, Newman D, Ng L, Ngo K, Omstead V, Otto S, Oyama A, Pena N, Pham T, Phillips E, Pom CA, Potekhina L, Ransford S, Ray PL, Rette D, Reynoldson C, Rimorin C, Rocha D, Ruiz A, Sanchez REA, Sawyer L, Sedeno-Cortes A, Sevigny JP, Shapovalova N, Shepard N, Shulga L, Sigler AR, Siverts L, Soliman S, Somasundaram S, Staats B, Stewart K, Szelenyi E, Tieu M, Trader C, Tran A, van Velthoven CTJ, Walker M, Wang Y, Weed N, Wirthlin M, Wood T, Wynalda B, Yao Z, Zhou T, Ariza J, Dee N, Reding M, Ronellenfitch K, Mufti S, Sunkin SM, Smith KA, Esposito L, Waters J, Thyagarajan B, Yao S, Lein ES, Zeng H, Levi BP, Ngai J, Ting JT, Tasic B. Cell. 2025 May 16:S0092-8674(25)00513-6. doi: 10.1016/j.cell.2025.05.002. PubMed 40403729.
Backbone
  Vector backbone: pAAV2
  Vector type: AAV
Growth in bacteria
  Bacterial resistance: Ampicillin, 100 μg/mL
  Growth temperature: 37°C
  Growth strain: NEB Stable
  Copy number: High Copy
Gene/Insert
  Gene/Insert name: SYFP2
  Species: Synthetic
  Promoter: minBG
  Cloning method: Gibson Cloning
Terms and licenses: Academic/Nonprofit Terms; Industry Terms: Not Available to Industry
How to cite: AiP11454 - pAAV-AiE0075h-minBG-SYFP2-WPRE3-BGHpA (Alias: CN1454) was a gift from Allen Institute for Brain Science & Jonathan Ting (Addgene plasmid # 230411 ; http://n2t.net/addgene:230411 ; RRID:Addgene_230411)
